>Addgene plasmid #247887 | SFB-XPF | addgene full sequence | sequence record 494914 | Addgene NGS Result
TAGCCCATATATGGAGTTCCGCGTTACATAACTTACGGTAAATGGCCCGCCTGGCTGACCGCCCAACGAC
CCCCGCCCATTGACGTCAATAATGACGTATGTTCCCATAGTAACGCCAATAGGGACTTTCCATTGACGTC
AATGGGTGGAGTATTTACGGTAAACTGCCCACTTGGCAGTACATCAAGTGTATCATATGCCAAGTACGCC
CCCTATTGACGTCAATGACGGTAAATGGCCCGCCTGGCATTATGCCCAGTACATGACCTTATGGGACTTT
CCTACTTGGCAGTACATCTACGTATTAGTCATCGCTATTACCATGGTGATGCGGTTTTGGCAGTACATCA
ATGGGCGTGGATAGCGGTTTGACTCACGGGGATTTCCAAGTCTCCACCCCATTGACGTCAATGGGAGTTT
GTTTTGGCACCAAAATCAACGGGACTTTCCAAAATGTCGTAACAACTCCGCCCCATTGACGCAAATGGGC
GGTAGGCGTGTACGGTGGGAGGTCTATATAAGCAGAGCTGGTTTAGTGAACCGTCAGATCCGCTAGCGCT
ACCGGACTCAGATCTCGAGGCCACCATGAAAGAAACCGCTGCTGCTAAATTCGAACGCCAGCACATGGAC
AGCGGAGCCGGCGCAGGAGCCGGCGCTGACGCGCCTGACTACAAAGACGATGACGACAAGGGAGATTACA
AGGATGACGATGACAAAGGCGCGTCGATGGACGAGAAGACCACCGGCTGGCGGGGCGGCCACGTGGTGGA
GGGCCTGGCCGGCGAGCTGGAGCAGCTGCGGGCCAGGCTGGAGCACCACCCTCAGGGCCAGCGGGAGCCC
TCCGGCGGCTGCAAGCTGGGCGGCGCGCCTGAATTCTGCAGTCGACGGTACCGCGGGCCCATCGCTCGAG
AGACAAGTTTGTACAAAAAAGCAGGCTTCATGGAGTCAGGGCAGCCGGCTCGACGGATTGCCATGGCGCC
GCTGCTGGAGTACGAGCGACAGCTGGTGCTGGAACTGCTCGACACTGACGGGCTAGTAGTGTGCGCCCGC
GGGCTCGGCGCGGACCGGCTCCTCTACCACTTTCTCCAGCTGCACTGCCACCCAGCCTGCCTGGTGCTGG
TGCTCAACACGCAGCCGGCCGAGGAGGAGTATTTTATCAATCAGCTGAAGATAGAAGGAGTTGAACACCT
CCCTCGCCGTGTAACAAATGAAATCACAAGCAACAGTCGCTATGAAGTTTACACACAAGGTGGTGTTATA
TTTGCGACAAGTAGGATACTTGTGGTTGACTTCTTGACTGATAGAATACCTTCAGATTTAATTACTGGCA
TCTTGGTGTATAGAGCCCACAGAATAATCGAGTCTTGTCAAGAAGCATTCATCTTGCGCCTCTTTCGCCA
GAAAAACAAACGTGGTTTTATTAAAGCTTTCACAGACAATGCTGTTGCCTTTGATACTGGTTTTTGTCAT
GTGGAAAGAGTGATGAGAAATCTTTTTGTGAGGAAACTGTATCTGTGGCCAAGGTTCCATGTAGCAGTAA
ACTCATTTTTAGAACAGCACAAACCTGAAGTTGTAGAAATCCATGTTTCTATGACACCTACCATGCTTGC
TATACAGACTGCTATACTGGACATTTTAAATGCATGTCTAAAGGAACTAAAATGCCATAACCCATCGCTT
GAAGTGGAAGATTTATCTTTAGAAAATGCTATTGGAAAACCTTTTGACAAGACAATCCGCCATTATCTGG
ATCCTTTGTGGCACCAGCTTGGAGCCAAGACTAAATCCTTAGTTCAGGATTTGAAGATATTACGAACTTT
GCTGCAGTATCTCTCTCAGTATGATTGTGTCACATTTCTTAATCTTCTGGAATCTCTGAGAGCAACGGAA
AAAGCTTTTGGTCAGAATTCAGGTTGGCTGTTTCTTGACTCCAGCACCTCGATGTTTATAAATGCTCGAG
CAAGGGTTTATCATCTTCCAGATGCCAAAATGAGTAAAAAAGAAAAAATATCTGAAAAAATGGAAATTAA
AGAAGGGGAAGAAACAAAAAAGGAACTGGTCCTAGAAAGCAACCCAAAGTGGGAGGCACTGACTGAAGTA
TTAAAAGAAATTGAGGCAGAAAATAAGGAGAGTGAAGCTCTTGGTGGTCCAGGTCAAGTACTGATTTGTG
CAAGTGATGACCGAACATGTTCCCAGCTGAGAGACTATATCACTCTTGGAGCGGAGGCCTTCTTATTGAG
GCTCTACAGGAAAACCTTTGAGAAGGATAGCAAAGCTGAAGAAGTCTGGATGAAATTTAGGAAGGAAGAC
AGTTCAAAGAGAATTAGGAAATCTCACAAAAGACCTAAAGACCCCCAAAACAAAGAACGGGCTTCTACCA
AAGAAAGAACCCTCAAAAAGAAAAAACGGAAGTTGACCTTAACTCAAATGGTAGGAAAACCTGAAGAACT
GGAAGAGGAAGGAGATGTCGAGGAAGGATATCGTCGAGAAATAAGCAGTAGCCCAGAAAGCTGCCCGGAA
GAAATTAAGCATGAAGAATTTGATGTAAATTTGTCATCGGATGCTGCTTTCGGAATCCTGAAAGAACCCC
TCACTATCATCCATCCGCTTCTGGGTTGCAGCGACCCCTATGCTCTGACAAGGGTACTACATGAAGTGGA
GCCAAGATACGTGGTTCTTTATGACGCAGAGCTAACCTTTGTTCGGCAGCTTGAAATTTACAGGGCGAGT
AGGCCTGGGAAACCTCTGAGGGTTTACTTTCTTATATACGGAGGTTCAACTGAGGAACAACGCTATCTCA
CTGCTTTGCGGAAAGAAAAGGAAGCTTTTGAAAAACTCATAAGGGAAAAAGCAAGCATGGTTGTCCCTGA
AGAAAGAGAAGGCAGAGATGAAACAAACTTAGACCTAGTAAGAGGCACAGCATCTGCAGATGTTTCCACT
GACACTCGGAAAGCCGGTGGCCAGGAACAGAATGGTACACAGCAAAGCATAGTTGTGGATATGCGTGAAT
TTCGAAGTGAGCTTCCATCTCTGATCCATCGTCGGGGCATTGACATTGAACCCGTGACTTTAGAGGTTGG
AGATTACATCCTCACTCCAGAAATGTGCGTGGAGCGCAAGAGTATCAGTGATTTAATCGGCTCTTTAAAT
AACGGCCGCCTCTACAGCCAGTGCATCTCCATGTCCCGCTACTACAAGCGTCCCGTGCTTCTGATTGAGT
TTGACCCTAGCAAGCCTTTCTCTCTCACTTCCCGAGGTGCCTTGTTTCAGGAGATCTCCAGCAATGACAT
TAGTTCCAAACTCACTCTTCTTACACTTCACTTCCCCAGACTACGGATTCTCTGGTGCCCCTCTCCTCAT
GCAACGGCGGAGTTGTTTGAGGAGCTGAAACAAAGCAAGCCACAGCCTGATGCGGCGACAGCACTGGCCA
TTACAGCAGATTCTGAAACCCTTCCCGAGTCAGAGAAGTATAATCCTGGTCCCCAAGACTTCTTGTTAAA
AATGCCAGGGGTGAATGCCAAAAACTGCCGCTCCTTGATGCACCACGTTAAGAACATCGCAGAATTAGCA
GCCCTGTCACAAGACGAGCTCACGAGTATTCTGGGGAATGCTGCAAATGCCAAACAGCTTTATGATTTCA
TTCACACCTCTTTTGCAGAAGTCGTATCAAAAGGAAAAGGGAAAAAGTGAAACCCAGCTTTCTTGTACAA
AGTGGCTCGAGCAGGGATCCGCCCCTCTCCCTCCCCCCCCCCTAACGTTACTGGCCGAAGCCGCTTGGAA
TAAGGCCGGTGTGCGTTTGTCTATATGTTATTTTCCACCATATTGCCGTCTTTTGGCAATGTGAGGGCCC
GGAAACCTGGCCCTGTCTTCTTGACGAGCATTCCTAGGGGTCTTTCCCCTCTCGCCAAAGGAATGCAAGG
TCTGTTGAATGTCGTGAAGGAAGCGTAGGAATTCGCCAGCACAGTGGTCGACCCTGTGGAATGTGTGTCA
GTTAGGGTGTGGAAAGTCCCCAGGCTCCCCAGCAGGCAGAAGTATGCAAAGCATGCATCTCAATTAGTCA
GCAACCAGGTGTGGAAAGTCCCCAGGCTCCCCAGCAGGCAGAAGTATGCAAAGCATGCATCTCAATTAGT
CAGCAACCATAGTCCCGCCCCTAACTCCGCCCATCCCGCCCCTAACTCCGCCCAGTTCCGCCCATTCTCC
GCCCCATGGCTGACTAATTTTTTTTATTTATGCAGAGGCCGAGGCCGCCTCGGCCTCTGAGCTATTCCAG
AAGTAGTGAGGAGGCTTTTTTGGAGGCCTAGGCTTTTGCAAAAAGCTTACCATGACCGAGTACAAGCCCA
CGGTGCGCCTCGCCACCCGCGACGACGTCCCCAGGGCCGTACGCACCCTCGCCGCCGCGTTCGCCGACTA
CCCCGCCACGCGCCACACCGTCGATCCGGACCGCCACATCGAGCGGGTCACCGAGCTGCAAGAACTCTTC
CTCACGCGCGTCGGGCTCGACATCGGCAAGGTGTGGGTCGCGGACGACGGCGCCGCGGTGGCGGTCTGGA
CCACGCCGGAGAGCGTCGAAGCGGGGGCGGTGTTCGCCGAGATCGGCCCGCGCATGGCCGAGTTGAGCGG
TTCCCGGCTGGCCGCGCAGCAACAGATGGAAGGCCTCCTGGCGCCGCACCGGCCCAAGGAGCCCGCGTGG
TTCCTGGCCACCGTCGGCGTCTCGCCCGACCACCAGGGCAAGGGTCTGGGCAGCGCCGTCGTGCTCCCCG
GAGTGGAGGCGGCCGAGCGCGCCGGGGTGCCCGCCTTCCTGGAGACCTCCGCGCCCCGCAACCTCCCCTT
CTACGAGCGGCTCGGCTTCACCGTCACCGCCGACGTCGAGGTGCCCGAAGGACCGCGCACCTGGTGCATG
ACCCGCAAGCCCGGTGCCTGACGCCCGCCCCACGACCCGCAGCGCCCGACCGAAAGGAGCGCACGACCCC
ATGCATCGATAAAATAAAAGATTTTATTTAGTCTCCAGAAAAAGGGGGGAATGAAAGACCCCACCTGTAG
GTTTGGCAAGCTAGCTTAAGTAACGCCATTTTGCAAGGCATGGAAAAATACATAACTGAGAATAGAGAAG
TTCAGATCAAGGTCAGGAACAGATGGAACAGCTGAATATGGGCCAAACAGGATATCTGTGGTAAGCAGTT
CCTGCCCCGGCTCAGGGCCAAGAACAGATGGAACAGCTGAATATGGGCCAAACAGGATATCTGTGGTAAG
CAGTTCCTGCCCCGGCTCAGGGCCAAGAACAGATGGTCCCCAGATGCGGTCCAGCCCTCAGCAGTTTCTA
GAGAACCATCAGATGTTTCCAGGGTGCCCCAAGGACCTGAAATGACCCTGTGCCTTATTTGAACTAACCA
ATCAGTTCGCTTCTCGCTTCTGTTCGCGCGCTTCTGCTCCCCGAGCTCAATAAAAGAGCCCACAACCCCT
CACTCGGGGCGCCAGTCCTCCGATTGACTGAGTCGCCCGGGTACCCGTGTATCCAATAAACCCTCTTGCA
GTTGCATCCGACTTGTGGTCTCGCTGTTCCTTGGGAGGGTCTCCTCTGAGTGATTGACTACCCGTCAGCG
GGGGTCTTTCACATGCAGCATGTATCAAAATTAATTTGGTTTTTTTTCTTAAGTATTTACATTAAATGGC
CATAGTTGCATTAATGAATCGGCCAACGCGCGGGGAGAGGCGGTTTGCGTATTGGGCGCTCTTCCGCTTC
CTCGCTCACTGACTCGCTGCGCTCGGTCGTTCGGCTGCGGCGAGCGGTATCAGCTCACTCAAAGGCGGTA
ATACGGTTATCCACAGAATCAGGGGATAACGCAGGAAAGAACATGTGAGCAAAAGGCCAGCAAAAGGCCA
GGAACCGTAAAAAGGCCGCGTTGCTGGCGTTTTTCCATAGGCTCCGCCCCCCTGACGAGCATCACAAAAA
TCGACGCTCAAGTCAGAGGTGGCGAAACCCGACAGGACTATAAAGATACCAGGCGTTTCCCCCTGGAAGC
TCCCTCGTGCGCTCTCCTGTTCCGACCCTGCCGCTTACCGGATACCTGTCCGCCTTTCTCCCTTCGGGAA
GCGTGGCGCTTTCTCATAGCTCACGCTGTAGGTATCTCAGTTCGGTGTAGGTCGTTCGCTCCAAGCTGGG
CTGTGTGCACGAACCCCCCGTTCAGCCCGACCGCTGCGCCTTATCCGGTAACTATCGTCTTGAGTCCAAC
CCGGTAAGACACGACTTATCGCCACTGGCAGCAGCCACTGGTAACAGGATTAGCAGAGCGAGGTATGTAG
GCGGTGCTACAGAGTTCTTGAAGTGGTGGCCTAACTACGGCTACACTAGAAGAACAGTATTTGGTATCTG
CGCTCTGCTGAAGCCAGTTACCTTCGGAAAAAGAGTTGGTAGCTCTTGATCCGGCAAACAAACCACCGCT
GGTAGCGGTGGTTTTTTTGTTTGCAAGCAGCAGATTACGCGCAGAAAAAAAGGATCTCAAGAAGATCCTT
TGATCTTTTCTACGGGGTCTGACGCTCAGTGGAACGAAAACTCACGTTAAGGGATTTTGGTCATGAGATT
ATCAAAAAGGATCTTCACCTAGATCCTTTTGCGGCCGCAAATCAATCTAAAGTATATATGAGTAAACTTG
GTCTGACAGTTACCAATGCTTAATCAGTGAGGCACCTATCTCAGCGATCTGTCTATTTCGTTCATCCATA
GTTGCCTGACTCCCCGTCGTGTAGATAACTACGATACGGGAGGGCTTACCATCTGGCCCCAGTGCTGCAA
TGATACCGCGAGACCCACGCTCACCGGCTCCAGATTTATCAGCAATAAACCAGCCAGCCGGAAGGGCCGA
GCGCAGAAGTGGTCCTGCAACTTTATCCGCCTCCATCCAGTCTATTAATTGTTGCCGGGAAGCTAGAGTA
AGTAGTTCGCCAGTTAATAGTTTGCGCAACGTTGTTGCCATTGCTACAGGCATCGTGGTGTCACGCTCGT
CGTTTGGTATGGCTTCATTCAGCTCCGGTTCCCAACGATCAAGGCGAGTTACATGATCCCCCATGTTGTG
CAAAAAAGCGGTTAGCTCCTTCGGTCCTCCGATCGTTGTCAGAAGTAAGTTGGCCGCAGTGTTATCACTC
ATGGTTATGGCAGCACTGCATAATTCTCTTACTGTCATGCCATCCGTAAGATGCTTTTCTGTGACTGGTG
AGTACTCAACCAAGTCATTCTGAGAATAGTGTATGCGGCGACCGAGTTGCTCTTGCCCGGCGTCAATACG
GGATAATACCGCGCCACATAGCAGAACTTTAAAAGTGCTCATCATTGGAAAACGTTCTTCGGGGCGAAAA
CTCTCAAGGATCTTACCGCTGTTGAGATCCAGTTCGATGTAACCCACTCGTGCACCCAACTGATCTTCAG
CATCTTTTACTTTCACCAGCGTTTCTGGGTGAGCAAAAACAGGAAGGCAAAATGCCGCAAAAAAGGGAAT
AAGGGCGACACGGAAATGTTGAATACTCATACTCTTCCTTTTTCAATATTATTGAAGCATTTATCAGGGT
TATTGTCTCATGAGCGGATACATATTTGAATGTATTTAGAAAAATAAACAAATAGGGGTTCCGCGCACAT
TTCCCCGAAAAGTGCCACCTGCAGCCTGAATATGGGCCAAACAGGATATCTGTGGTAAGCAGTTCCTGCC
CCGGCTCAGGGCCAAGAACAGATGGAACAGCTGAATATGGGCCAAACAGGATATCTGTGGTAAGCAGTTC
CTGCCCCGGCTCAGGGCCAAGAACAGATGGTCCCCAGATGCGGTCCAGCCCTCAGCAGTTTCTAGAGAAC
CATCAGATGTTTCCAGGGTGCCCCAAGGACCTGAAATGACCCTGTGCCTTATTTGAACTAACCAATCAGT
TCGCTTCTCGCTTCTGTTCGCGCGCTTCTGCTCCCCGAGCTCAATAAAAGAGCCCACAACCCCTCACTCG
GGGCGCCAGTCCTCCGATTGACTGAGTCGCCCGGGTACCCGTGTATCCAATAAACCCTCTTGCAGTTGCA
TCCGACTTGTGGTCTCGCTGTTCCTTGGGAGGGTCTCCTCTGAGTGATTGACTACCCGTCAGCGGGGGTC
TTTCATTTGGGGGCTCGTCCGGGATCGGGAGACCCCTGCCCAGGGACCACCGACCCACCACCGGGAGGCA
AGCTGGCCAGCAACTTATCTGTGTCTGTCCGATTGTCTAGTGTCTATGACTGATTTTATGCGCCTGCGTC
GGTACTAGTTAGCTAACTAGCTCTGTATCTGGCGGACCCGTGGTGGAACTGACGAGTTCTGAACACCCGG
CCGCAACCCTGGGAGACGTCCCAGGGACTTTGGGGGCCGTTTTTGTGGCCCGACCTGAGGAAGGGAGTCG
ATGTGGAATCCGACCCCGTCAGGATATGTGGTTCTGGTAGGAGACGAGAACCTAAAACAGTTCCCGCCTC
CGTCTGAATTTTTGCTTTCGGTTTGGAACCGAAGCCGCGCGTCTTGTCTGCTGCAGCGCTGCAGCATCGT
TCTGTGTTGTCTCTGTCTGACTGTGTTTCTGTATTTGTCTGAAAATTAGGGCCAGACTGTTACCACTCCC
TTAAGTTTGACCTTAGGTCACTGGAAAGATGTCGAGCGGATCGCTCACAACCAGTCGGTAGATGTCAAGA
AGAGACGTTGGGTTACCTTCTGCTCTGCAGAATGGCCAACCTTTAACGTCGGATGGCCGCGAGACGGCAC
CTTTAACCGAGACCTCATCACCCAGGTTAAGATCAAGGTCTTTTCACCTGGCCCGCATGGACACCCAGAC
CAGGTCCCCTACATCGTGACCTGGGAAGCCTTGGCTTTTGACCCCCCTCCCTGGGTCAAGCCCTTTGTAC
ACCCTAAGCCTCCGCCTCCTCTTCCTCCATCCGCCCCGTCTCTCCCCCTTGAACCTCCTCGTTCGACCCC
GCCTCGATCCTCCCTTTATCCAGCCCTCACTCCTTCTCTAGGCGCCGGCCGGATCCCAGTGTGGTGGTAC
TAATAGTAATCAATTACGGGGTCATTAGTTCA
Features (pLannotate 1.2.2; 23 found; start..end, strand, type, name):
     22..325     +  enhancer       CMV enhancer: human cytomegalovirus immediate early enhancer
    326..529     +  promoter       CMV promoter: human cytomegalovirus (CMV) immediate early promoter
    552..579     +  misc_feature   MCS (fragment): multiple cloning site
    589..633     +  CDS            S-Tag: affinity and epitope tag derived from pancreatic ribonuclease A
    682..710     +  CDS            3xFLAG (fragment): three tandem FLAG® epitope tags
    727..840     +  CDS            SBP: streptavidin-binding peptide selected from a peptide library; binds streptavidin with nanomolar affinity (Keefe et al., 2001)
    871..900     +  misc_feature   MCS (fragment): multiple cloning site
    913..937     +  protein_bind   attB1: mutant version of attB; recombination site for the Gateway® BP reaction BP Clonase™
    940..3687    +  CDS            ERCC4: XPF_HUMAN - Also known as ERCC11, XPF. Experimental evidence at protein level: Swiss-Prot protein existence level 1. Catalytic component of a structure-specific DNA repair endonuclease responsible for the 5-prime incision during DNA repair. Involved in homologous recombination that assists in removing interstrand cross-link. From Homo sapiens (Human).
   3695..3715    -  protein_bind   attB2: mutant version of attB; core recombination site for the Gateway® BP reaction BP Clonase™
   3732..3944    +  misc_feature   IRES (fragment): internal ribosome entry site (IRES) of the encephalomyocarditis virus (EMCV)
   3983..4312    +  promoter       SV40 promoter: SV40 enhancer and early promoter
   4322..4921    +  CDS            PuroR: puromycin N-acetyltransferase; pac from Streptomyces alboniger; confers resistance to puromycin
   5020..5141    +  LTR            3' LTR (ΔU3) (fragment): self-inactivating 3' long terminal repeat (LTR) from Moloney murine leukemia virus
   5142..5611    +  LTR            LTR: long terminal repeat from Moloney murine leukemia virus
   5677..5729    -  CDS            lacI (fragment): lac repressor; lacI; The lac repressor binds to the lac operator to inhibit transcription in E. coli. This inhibition can be relieved by adding lactose or isopropyl-β-D-thiogalactopyranoside (IPTG).
   5912..6500    -  rep_origin     ori: high-copy-number ColE1/pMB1/pBR322/pUC origin of replication
   6660..7520    -  CDS            AmpR: β-lactamase; bla; confers resistance to ampicillin, carbenicillin, and related antibiotics
   7521..7625    -  promoter       AmpR promoter: bla
   7656..8125    +  LTR            LTR: long terminal repeat from Moloney murine leukemia virus
   8249..8523    +  misc_feature   MESV Ψ (fragment): packaging signal of murine embryonic stem cell virus
   8590..9006    +  CDS            gag (truncated): truncated Moloney murine leukemia virus (MMLV) gag gene lacking the start codon
   9031..9062    +  enhancer       CMV enhancer (fragment): human cytomegalovirus immediate early enhancer
