[The description below was written by a language model from this plasmid's Addgene catalogue record and pLannotate feature annotations shown in this document.]
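Description:
SFB-XPF is a mammalian expression plasmid built on the pMH-SFB-N backbone that produces human XPF (ERCC4), the catalytic subunit of the XPF-ERCC1 structure-specific DNA repair endonuclease, with an N-terminal triple tag. In the 9,062 nt sequenced record, a CMV enhancer/promoter drives a reading frame that begins with the S-tag, a FLAG epitope (annotated as a partial match to 3xFLAG) and the streptavidin-binding peptide. This SFB module, carried by the backbone, is followed by the ERCC4 coding sequence. The insert is flanked by attB1 and attB2 sites, consistent with the recorded Gateway cloning into a destination vector. The tag combination permits two sequential affinity steps, on streptavidin and S-protein resins, plus FLAG-based detection.

Downstream of the insert lie a fragment of the EMCV IRES and then an SV40 enhancer/early promoter driving puromycin N-acetyltransferase, which allows selection of transfected or stably expressing mammalian cells. The feature table also shows that the backbone has a gammaretroviral architecture. Moloney murine leukemia virus LTRs, an MESV packaging signal fragment and a truncated gag region flank the expression cassette. This suggests the backbone derives from a retroviral transfer vector, although the catalogue lists it only as a mammalian expression construct and does not describe viral delivery. In bacteria the plasmid is maintained through a high-copy ColE1/pUC-type origin and ampicillin resistance from β-lactamase.

The associated work concerns SLX4IP, SLX4 and XPF-ERCC1 in interstrand crosslink repair. This fits the use of the construct for expressing tagged XPF in human cells for pulldown, interaction and localization studies of this repair complex.
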