Addgene plasmid #247887: SFB-XPF
Purpose: Mammalian expression construct for N-terminal S protein-Flag-Streptavidin binding peptide (SFB)-tagged XPF
Depositing lab: Junjie Chen & Huimin Zhang. Depositing organization: University of Texas MD Anderson Cancer Center. Publication: SLX4IP acts with SLX4 and XPF-ERCC1 to promote interstrand crosslink repair. Zhang H, Chen Z, Ye Y, Ye Z, Cao D, Xiong Y, Srivastava M, Feng X, Tang M, Wang C, Tainer JA, Chen J. Nucleic Acids Res. 2019 Nov 4;47(19):10181-10201. doi: 10.1093/nar/gkz769. PubMed 31495888.
Backbone
  Vector backbone: pMH-SFB-N
  Vector type: Mammalian Expression
Growth in bacteria
  Bacterial resistance: Ampicillin, 100 μg/mL
  Growth temperature: 37°C
  Growth strain: DH5alpha
  Copy number: High Copy
Gene/Insert
  Gene/Insert name: XPF
  Species: H. sapiens (human)
  Entrez Gene: ERCC4 (a.k.a. ERCC11, FANCQ, RAD1, XFEPS, XPF)
  Tag / fusion protein: S protein-Flag-Streptavidin binding peptide (SFB) (N terminal on backbone)
  Cloning method: Gateway Cloning
Terms and licenses: Academic/Nonprofit Terms; Industry Terms: Not Available to Industry
How to cite: SFB-XPF was a gift from Junjie Chen & Huimin Zhang (Addgene plasmid # 247887 ; http://n2t.net/addgene:247887 ; RRID:Addgene_247887)
